Addgene plasmid #45938: pTD-NTwinStrep_Km
Purpose: (Empty Backbone) use to create N-terminal Twin-Strep-tag fusion proteins or dual tagged fusion with N-terminal Twin-Strep-tag and C-terminal 6x His-tag
Depositing lab: Thorben Dammeyer. Depositing organization: Technische Universitaet Braunschweig. Publication: Broad host range vectors for expression of proteins with (Twin-) Strep-tag, His-tag and engineered, export optimized yellow fluorescent protein. Dammeyer T, Timmis KN, Tinnefeld P. Microb Cell Fact. 2013 May 20;12(1):49. 10.1186/1475-2859-12-49 PubMed 23687945.
Backbone
  Vector backbone: pSEVA224
  Backbone manufacturer: SEVA (de Lorenzo Lab)
  Modifications to backbone: Insertion of a MfeI/HindIII fragment providing a new, customized MCS with RBS, N-terminal Twin-Strep-tag and C-terminal His6-tag in the EcoRI/HindIII sites of pSEVA224
  Vector type: Bacterial Expression
  Promoter: Trc (lactose/IPTG inducible)
  Tag / fusion protein: Twin-Strep (N terminal on backbone); 6xHis (C terminal on backbone)
Growth in bacteria
  Bacterial resistance: Kanamycin, 50 μg/mL
  Growth temperature: 37°C
  Growth strain: DH5alpha
  Copy number: Low Copy
Gene/Insert
  Cloning method: Restriction Enzyme
  Sequencing primers: 5′ 5′-TGTGTGGAATTGTGAGCGG-3′; 3′ 5′-ACTTTGTTTTAGGGCGACTG-3′
Terms and licenses: Academic/Nonprofit Terms; Industry Terms: Not Available to Industry
Depositor comments: This plasmid was tested in the Gram-negative soil bacterium Pseudomonas putida KT2440 and Escherichia coli K12 and is especially suited for protein production, affinity purification, protein complex copurification with SPINE (Strep Protein Interaction Experiments) or (co-)localization studies. Due to the broad host range of the RK2 origin of replication, the plasmid facilitates experimental verification of hypothetical proteins and protein production yield assessment in different expression hosts possibly including new isolates. The Supplementary Table S1 in the following publication lists approximately 30 strains in which the RK2 origin of replication should be functional. Silva-Rocha et al., The Standard European Vector Architecture (SEVA): a coherent platform for the analysis and deployment of complex prokaryotic phenotypes. Nucleic Acids Research 2013, 41:D666-675. http://nar.oxfordjournals.org/content/41/D1/D666.long
How to cite: pTD-NTwinStrep_Km was a gift from Thorben Dammeyer (Addgene plasmid # 45938 ; http://n2t.net/addgene:45938 ; RRID:Addgene_45938)
