[The description below was written by a language model from this plasmid's Addgene catalogue record and pLannotate feature annotations shown in this document.]
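Description:
pTD-NTwinStrep_Km is an empty broad-host-range bacterial expression backbone built on the SEVA vector pSEVA224. A customized cloning cassette was inserted between the backbone's EcoRI and HindIII sites, supplying a ribosome binding site, an N-terminal Twin-Strep-tag, a multiple cloning site and a C-terminal 6xHis tag. Replication relies on the RK2 (IncP) system, with oriV and the trans-acting initiator gene trfA both annotated on the 5,433 nt sequence. This gives low copy number and function in many Gram-negative species. An IncP oriT is also present, which in principle allows conjugative mobilization when transfer functions are supplied in trans. Selection is by kanamycin through the aphA1 aminoglycoside phosphotransferase gene. The rrnB T1 and lambda t0 terminators flank the functional modules, in keeping with SEVA architecture. Several short fragment hits in the automated annotation (CloDF13 ori, tnpA, yciV, tet promoter, lacZα) are probably partial matches or backbone remnants rather than functional parts.

Expression is driven by the hybrid trc promoter with a downstream lac operator. The plasmid carries its own lacI gene under the lacIq promoter, so repression and induction by IPTG or lactose do not depend on the host genotype. Cloning an open reading frame in frame by restriction digestion yields either an N-terminal Twin-Strep fusion or a dual-tagged protein that also carries the C-terminal His tag, allowing Strep-Tactin and metal-affinity purification.

The depositor tested the vector in Pseudomonas putida KT2440 and Escherichia coli K12. It is described as suited to protein production, affinity purification, copurification of protein complexes by the SPINE approach, and localization studies. It is also meant for comparing yields or verifying hypothetical proteins across different hosts.
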