Features (pLannotate 1.2.2; 18 found; start..end, strand, type, name):
      7..31      -  CDS            lacZα (fragment): LacZα fragment of β-galactosidase; lacZ fragment
     48..65      -  CDS            7xHis (fragment): 6xHis affinity tag
    115..141     -  misc_feature   MCS (fragment): pUC18/19 multiple cloning site
    166..251     -  CDS            Twin-Strep-tag (fragment): two Strep-Tag®II moieties connected by a linker for enhanced binding to Strep-Tactin®, an engineered form of streptavidin (Schmidt et al., 2013)
    305..321     -  protein_bind   lac operator: The lac repressor binds to the lac operator to inhibit transcription in E. coli. This inhibition can be relieved by adding lactose or isopropyl-β-D-thiogalactopyranoside (IPTG). lac repressor encoded by lacI
    329..358     -  promoter       trc promoter: strong E. coli promoter; hybrid between the trp and lac UV5 promoters
    434..535     +  CDS            yciV (fragment): RNAAM_ECOLI - Also known as trpH From Escherichia coli (strain K12).
    531..548     -  promoter       tet promoter (fragment): E. coli promoter for tetracycline efflux protein gene
    590..1672    -  CDS            lacI: lac repressor; lacI; The lac repressor binds to the lac operator to inhibit transcription in E. coli. This inhibition can be relieved by adding lactose or isopropyl-β-D-thiogalactopyranoside (IPTG).
   1673..1750    -  promoter       lacIq promoter: lacI (mutant); In the lacIq allele, a single base change in the promoter boosts expression of the lacI gene about 10-fold.
   1767..1853    +  terminator     rrnB T1 terminator: Escherichia coli rrnB; transcription terminator T1 from the E. coli rrnB gene
   1889..1924    +  rep_origin     CloDF13 ori (fragment): Plasmids containing the CloDF13 (CDF) origin of replication can be propagated in E. coli cells that contain additional plasmids with compatible origins.
   1980..2511    +  rep_origin     oriV: incP origin of replication
   2571..2852    +  CDS            tnpA (fragment): TN5P_ECOLX - Also known as tnp. Experimental evidence at protein level: Swiss-Prot protein existence level 1. Mediates transposition of transposon Tn5 by a 'cut and paste' mechanism. First, the monomeric transposase binds the 19 bp inverted DNA repeats flanking the transposon. Then, dimerization of the DNA- bound transposase creates a synaptic DNA complex. After nicking of the first DNA strand, excision of the transposon proceeds through a series of intermediates. The transposase then mediates the insertion of the transposon at a new site by strand transfer. The activity of the wild- type tran
   2904..4052    +  CDS            trfA: trans-acting replication protein that binds to and activates oriV
   4113..4221    -  oriT           oriT: incP origin of transfer
   4391..5203    -  CDS            aphA1: KKA1_ECOLX - Also known as nptI. Protein inferred from homology: Swiss-Prot protein existence level 3. Resistance to kanamycin and structurally-related aminoglycosides, including amikacin. From Escherichia coli.
   5335..5429    -  terminator     lambda t0 terminator: transcription terminator from phage lambda
>Addgene plasmid #45938 | pTD-NTwinStrep_Km | depositor full sequence | sequence record 64651 | pTD-NTwinStrep_Km sequence 5433 bps
ACTAGTCGCCAGGGTTTTCCCAGTCACGACGCGGCCGCAAGCTTTTAGTGATGGTGATGGTGATGCGATC
CTCTCAGGCCTGAGACCATGGTCCCCCTGCAGGTCGACCTCGAGGGATCCCCGGGTACCGAGCTCGAATT
CGGGACCGCGGTCTCGGCGCCTTTTTCGAACTGCGGGTGGCTCCACGCCGAACCTCCCGATCCACCTCCG
GAACCTCCACCTTTCTCGAACTGCGGGTGGCTCCAAGCGCTAGCCATTTGTATATCTCCTTCCAATTCGC
GCGGCCGCGGCCTAGGGTGTGAAATTGTTATCCGCTCACAATTCCACACATTATACGAGCCGGATGATTA
ATTGTCAACAGCTCATTTCAGAATATTTGCCAGAACCGTTATGATGTCGGCGCAAAAAACATTATCCAGA
ACGGGAGTGCGCCTTGAGCGACACGAATTATGCAGTGATTTACGACCTGCACAGCCATACCACAGCTTCC
GATGGCTGCCTGACGCCAGAAGCATTGGTGCACCGTGCAGTCGATGATAAGCTGTCAAACCAGATCAATT
CGCGCTAACTTACATTAATTGCGTTGCGCTCACTGCCCGCTTTCCAGTCGGGAAACCTGTCGTGCCAGCT
GCATTAATGAATCGGCCAACGCGCGGGGAGAGGCGGTTTGCGTATTGGGCGCCAGGGTGGTTTTTCTTTT
CACCAGTGAGACGGGCAACAGCTGATTGCCCTTCACCGCCTGGCCCTGAGAGAGTTGCAGCAAGCGGTCC
ACGCTGGTTTGCCCCAGCAGGCGAAAATCCTGTTTGATGGTGGTTAACGGCGGGATATAACATGAGCTGT
CTTCGGTATCGTCGTATCCCACTACCGAGATATCCGCACCAACGCGCAGCCCGGACTCGGTAATGGCGCG
CATTGCGCCCAGCGCCATCTGATCGTTGGCAACCAGCATCGCAGTGGGAACGATGCCCTCATTCAGCATT
TGCATGGTTTGTTGAAAACCGGACATGGCACTCCAGTCGCCTTCCCGTTCCGCTATCGGCTGAATTTGAT
TGCGAGTGAGATATTTATGCCAGCCAGCCAGACGCAGACGCGCCGAGACAGAACTTAATGGGCCCGCTAA
CAGCGCGATTTGCTGGTGACCCAATGCGACCAGATGCTCCACGCCCAGTCGCGTACCGTCTTCATGGGAG
AAAATAATACTGTTGATGGGTGTCTGGTCAGAGACATCAAGAAATAACGCCGGAACATTAGTGCAGGCAG
CTTCCACAGCAATGGCATCCTGGTCATCCAGCGGATAGTTAATGATCAGCCCACTGACGCGTTGCGCGAG
AAGATTGTGCACCGCCGCTTTACAGGCTTCGACGCCGCTTCGTTCTACCATCGACACCACCACGCTGGCA
CCCAGTTGATCGGCGCGAGATTTAATCGCCGCGACAATTTGCGACGGCGCGTGCAGGGCCAGACTGGAGG
TGGCAACGCCAATCAGCAACGACTGTTTGCCCGCCAGTTGTTGTGCCACGCGGTTGGGAATGTAATTCAG
CTCCGCCATCGCCGCTTCCACTTTTTCCCGCGTTTTCGCAGAAACGTGGCTGGCCTGGTTCACCACGCGG
GAAACGGTCTGATAAGAGACACCGGCATACTCTGCGACATCGTATAACGTTACTGGTTTCACATTCACCA
CCCTGAATTGACTCTCTTCCGGGCGCTATCATGCCATACCGCGAAAGGTTTTGCACCATTCGATGGTGTC
AATTAATTAAAGGCATCAAATAAAACGAAAGGCTCAGTCGAAAGACTGGGCCTTTCGTTTTATCTGTTGT
TTGTCGGTGAACGCTCTCCTGAGTAGGACAAATCCGCCGCCCTAGACAGCTGGGCGCGCCGTAGAAAAGA
TCAAAGGATCTTCTTGAGATCCTTTTTTTCTGCGGGGGATCAGGACCGCTGCCGGAGCGCAACCCACTCA
CTACAGCAGAGCCATGTAGGGCCGCCGGCGTTGTGGATACCTCGCGGAAAACTTGGCCCTCACTGACAGA
TGAGGGGCGGACGTTGACACTTGAGGGGCCGACTCACCCGGCGCGGCGTTGACAGATGAGGGGCAGGCTC
GATTTCGGCCGGCGACGTGGAGCTGGCCAGCCTCGCAAATCGGCGAAAACGCCTGATTTTACGCGAGTTT
CCCACAGATGATGTGGACAAGCCTGGGGATAAGTGCCCTGCGGTATTGACACTTGAGGGGCGCGACTACT
GACAGATGAGGGGCGCGATCCTTGACACTTGAGGGGCAGAGTGCTGACAGATGAGGGGCGCACCTATTGA
CATTTGAGGGGCTGTCCACAGGCAGAAAATCCAGCATTTGCAAGGGTTTCCGCCCGTTTTTCGGCCACCG
CTAACCTGTCTTTTAACCTGCTTTTAAACCAATATTTATAAACCTTGTTTTTAACCAGGGCTGCGCCCTG
TGCGCGTGACCGCGCACGCCGAAGGGGGGTGCCCCCCCTTCTCGAACCCTCCCGGCCCGCTAACGCGGGC
CTCCCATCCCCCCAGGGGCTGCGCCCCTCGGCCGCGAACGGCCTCACCCCAAAAATGGCAGCCACGTAGA
AAGCCAGTCCGCAGAAACGGTGCTGACCCCGGATGAATGTCAGCTACTGGGCTATCTGGACAAGGGAAAA
CGCAAGCGCAAAGAGAAAGCAGGTAGCTTGCAGTGGGCTTACATGGCGATAGCTAGACTGGGCGGTTTTA
TGGACAGCAAGCGAACCGGAATTGCCAGCTGGGGCGCCCTCTGGTAAGGTTGGGAAGCCCTGCAAAGTAA
ACTGGATGGCTTTCTTGCCGCCAAGGATCTGATGGCGCAGGGGATCAAGATCGACGGATCGATCCGGGGA
ATTAATTCCGGGGCAATCCCGCAAGGAGGGTGAATGAATCGGACGTTTGACCGGAAGGCATACAGGCAAG
AACTGATCGACGCGGGGTTTTCCGCCGAGGATGCCGAAACCATCGCAAGCCGCACCGTCATGCGTGCGCC
CCGCGAAACCTTCCAGTCCGTCGGCTCGATAGTCCAGCAAGCTACGGCCAAGATCGAGCGCGACAGCGTG
CAACTGGCTCCCCCTGCCCTGCCCGCGCCATCGGCCGCCGTGGAGCGTTCGCGTCGTCTCGAACAGGAGG
CGGCAGGTTTGGCGAAGTCGATGACCATCGACACGCGAGGAACTATGACGACCAAGAAGCGAAAAACCGC
CGGCGAGGACCTGGCAAAACAGGTCAGCGAAGCCAAGCAGGCCGCGTTGCTGAAACACACGAAGCAGCAG
ATCAAGGAAATGCAGCTTTCCTTGTTCGATATTGCGCCGTGGCCGGACACGATGCGAGCGATGCCAAACG
ACACGGCCCGCTCTGCCCTGTTCACCACGCGCAACAAGAAAATCCCGCGCGAGGCGCTGCAAAACAAGGT
CATTTTCCACGTCAACAAGGACGTGAAGATCACCTACACCGGCGTCGAGCTGCGGGCCGACGATGACGAA
CTGGTGTGGCAGCAGGTGTTGGAGTACGCGAAGCGCACCCCTATCGGCGAGCCGATCACCTTCACGTTCT
ACGAGCTTTGCCAGGACCTGGGCTGGTCGATCAATGGCCGGTATTACACGAAGGCCGAGGAATGCCTGTC
GCGCCTACAGGCGACGGCGATGGGCTTCACGTCCGACCGCGTTGGGCACCTGGAATCGGTGTCGCTGCTG
CACCGCTTCCGCGTCCTGGACCGTGGCAAGAAAACGTCCCGTTGCCAGGTCCTGATCGACGAGGAAATCG
TCGTGCTGTTTGCTGGCGACCACTACACGAAATTCATATGGGAGAAGTACCGCAAGCTGTCGCCGACGGC
CCGACGGATGTTCGACTATTTCAGCTCGCACCGGGAGCCGTACCCGCTCAAGCTGGAAACCTTCCGCCTC
ATGTGCGGATCGGATTCCACCCGCGTGAAGAAGTGGCGCGAGCAGGTCGGCGAAGCCTGCGAAGAGTTGC
GAGGCAGCGGCCTGGTGGAACACGCCTGGGTCAATGATGACCTGGTGCATTGCAAACGCTAGGGCCTTGT
GGGGTCAGTTCCGGCTGGGGGTTCAGCAGCCACCTGCATCGCGGCCGGCCTACGGCCAGCCTCGCAGAGC
AGGATTCCCGTTGAGCACCGCCAGGTGCGAATAAGGGACAGTGAAGAAGGAACACCCGCTCGCGGGTGGG
CCTACTTCACCTATCCTGCCCGGCTGACGCCGTTGGATACACCAAGGAAAGTCTACACGAACCCTTTGGC
AAAATCCTGTATATCGTGCGAAAAAGGATGGATATACCGAAAAAATCGCTATAATGACCCCGAAGCAGGG
TTATGCAGCGGAAAAGGACAACGCGCGGACCGCGGTCCAATTAATTATTAGAAAAATTCATCCAGCATCA
GATGAAATTGCAGTTTGTTCATATCCGGATTATCAATGCCATATTTCTGAAACAGACGTTTTTGCAGGCT
CGGGCTAAATTCGCCCAGGCAGTTCCACAGAATGGCCAGATCCTGATAACGATCCGCAATGCCCACACGG
CCCACATCAATGCAGCCAATCAGTTTGCCTTCATCGAAAATCAGGTTATCCAGGCTAAAATCGCCGTGGG
TCACCACGCTATCCGGGCTAAACGGCAGCAGTTTATGCATTTCTTTCCACACCTGTTCCACCGGCCAGCC
GTTACGTTCATCATCAAAATCGCTCGCATCCACCAGGCCGTTGTTCATACGGCTCTGCGCCTGGGCCAGA
CGAAACACACGATCGCTGTTAAACGGGCAGTTGCACACCGGAATGCTATGCAGACGACGCAGAAACACGG
CCAGCGCATCCACAATGTTTTCGCCGCTATCCGGATATTCTTCCAGCACCTGAAACGCGGTTTTGCCCGG
AATCGCGGTGGTCAGCAGCCACGCATCATCCGGGGTGCGAATAAAATGTTTAATGGTCGGCAGCGGCATA
AATTCGGTCAGCCAGTTCAGACGCACCATTTCATCGGTCACATCGTTCGCCACGCTGCCTTTGCCATGTT
TCAGAAACAGTTCCGGCGCATCCGGTTTGCCATACAGACGATAAATGGTCGCGCCGCTCTGACCCACGTT
ATCACGCGCCCATTTATAGCCATACAGATCCGCATCCATGTTGCTGTTCAGACGCGGACGGCTACAGCTC
GTTTCACGCTGAATATGGCTCATAACACCCCTTGTATTACTGTTTATGTAAGCAGACAGTTTTATTGTTC
ATGATGATATATTTTTATCTTGTGCAATGTAACATCAGAGATTTTGAGACACAAATTTAAATCGTAATTA
TTGGGGACCCCTGGATTCTCACCAATAAAAAACGCCCGGCGGCAACCGAGCGTTCTGAACAAATCCAGAT
GGAGTTCTGAGGTCATTACTGGATCTATCAACAGGAGTCCAAG
