>Addgene plasmid #45938 | pTD-NTwinStrep_Km | depositor partial sequence | sequence record 69242 | customized MCS (MCSII)
CGTAGCCAATTGGAAGGAGATATACAAATGGCTAGCGCTTGGAGCCACCCGCAGTTCGAGAAAGGTGGAG
GTTCCGGAGGTGGATCGGGAGGTTCGGCGTGGAGCCACCCGCAGTTCGAAAAAGGCGCCGAGACCGCGGT
CCCGAATTCGAGCTCGGTACCCGGGGATCCCTCGAGGTCGACCTGCAGGGGGACCATGGTCTCAGGCCTG
AGAGGATCGCATCACCATCACCATCACTAAAAGCTTGTC
