>Addgene plasmid #45938 | pTD-NTwinStrep_Km | addgene partial sequence | sequence record 70752 | lacI-F 5'-GCTTGCTGCAACTCTCTCAG-3'
CCGTCTCACTGGTGAAAAGAAAAACCACCCTGGCGCCCAATACGCAAACCGCCTCTCCCCGCGCGTTGGC
CGATTCATTAATGCAGCTGGCACGACAGGTTTCCCGACTGGAAAGCGGGCAGTGAGCGCAACGCAATTAA
TGTAAGTTAGCGCGAATTGATCTGGTTTGACAGCTTATCATCGACTGCACGGTGCACCAATGCTTCTGGC
GTCAGGCAGCCATCGGAAGCTGTGGTATGGCTGTGCAGGTCGTAAATCACTGCATAATTCGTGTCGCTCA
AGGCGCACTCCCGTTCTGGATAATGTTTTTTGCGCCGACATCATAACGGTTCTGGCAAATATTCTGAAAT
GAGCTGTTGACAATTAATCATCCGGCTCGTATAATGTGTGGAATTGTGAGCGGATAACAATTTCACACCC
TAGGCCGCGGCCGCGCGAATTGGAAGGAGATATACAAATGGCTAGCGCTTGGAGCCACCCGCAGTTCGAG
AAAGGTGGAGGTTCCGGAGGTGGATCGGGAGGTTCGGCGTGGAGCCACCCGCAGTTCGAAAAAGGCGCCG
AGACCGCGGTCCCGAATTCGAGCTCGGTACCCGGGGATCCCTCGAGGTCGACCTGCAGGGGGACCATGGT
CTCAGGCCTGAGAGGATCGCATCACCATCACCATCACTAAAAGCTTGCGGCCGCGTCGTGACTGGGAAAA
CCCTGGCGACTAGTCTTGGACTCCTGTTGATAGATCCAGTAATGACCTCAGAACTCCATCTGGATTTGTT
CAGAACGCTCGGTTGCCGCCGGGCGTTTTTTATTGGTGAGAATCCAGGGGTCCCCAATAATTACGATTTA
AATTTGTGTCTCAAAATCTCTGATGTTACATTGCACAAGATAAAAATATATCATCATGAACAATAAAACT
GTCTGCTTACATAAACAGTAATACAAGGGGTGTTATGAGCCATATTCAGCGTGAAACGAGCTGTAG
